Addgene plasmid #163301: X8B5I2
Purpose: Inducible expression of UniProt identifier X8B5I2
Depositing lab: Martin Engqvist. Depositing organization: Chalmers University of Technology. Publication: Experimental and computational investigation of enzyme functional annotations uncovers misannotation in the EC 1.1.3.15 enzyme class. Rembeza E, Engqvist MKM. PLoS Comput Biol. 2021 Sep 23;17(9):e1009446. doi: 10.1371/journal.pcbi.1009446. eCollection 2021 Sep. PubMed 34555022.
Backbone
  Vector backbone: pET21a(+)
  Vector type: Bacterial Expression
Growth in bacteria
  Bacterial resistance: Ampicillin, 100 μg/mL
  Growth temperature: 37°C
  Growth strain: DH5alpha
  Copy number: High Copy
Gene/Insert
  Gene/Insert name: X8B5I2 (alt name: flavoprotein oxidoreductase)
  Species: Mycobacterium avium
  Promoter: T7
  Tag / fusion protein: T7 (N terminal on backbone); 10xHis (C terminal on backbone)
  Cloning method: Unknown
  Sequencing primers: 5′ T7; 3′ T7-term
Terms and licenses: Academic/Nonprofit Terms; Industry Terms: Not Available to Industry
Depositor comments: Insert name is a UniProt identifier
How to cite: X8B5I2 was a gift from Martin Engqvist (Addgene plasmid # 163301 ; http://n2t.net/addgene:163301 ; RRID:Addgene_163301)
