[The description below was written by a language model from this plasmid's Addgene catalogue record and pLannotate feature annotations shown in this document.]
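Description:
X8B5I2 is a bacterial expression plasmid built on the pET21a(+) backbone for inducible production of a Mycobacterium avium protein, described in the record as a flavoprotein oxidoreductase and named after its UniProt identifier. The sequenced record is 6,149 nt. The plasmid replicates in E. coli from a ColE1/pMB1-type origin and is selected with ampicillin through the bla (AmpR) gene. The catalogue lists it as high copy, although the backbone also retains the rop gene and the pBR322 bom region, which are normally associated with copy-number moderation and mobilisation. An f1 origin is present as well, and the short tetracycline-resistance fragments and the predicted E. coli open reading frame are non-functional remnants of the pBR322 lineage.

Expression is driven by a T7 promoter immediately followed by a lac operator and the strong T7 gene 10 ribosome binding site, with a T7 terminator closing the cassette. The plasmid-borne lacI gene supplies repressor that keeps the promoter off until IPTG or lactose is added. Transcription requires a host that provides T7 RNA polymerase. The automated annotation matches only part of the insert, by homology to mftD (lldD1) from Mycobacterium ulcerans, a related mycobacterial enzyme rather than the stated source species. A polyhistidine stretch is detected downstream, in line with the C-terminal 10xHis tag listed for affinity purification. The catalogue also lists an N-terminal T7 tag, which the feature table does not annotate as such. The associated work examined functional annotation and misannotation in the EC 1.1.3.15 enzyme class, so this construct likely served to produce recombinant protein for activity testing.
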