Features (pLannotate 1.2.2; 19 found; start..end, strand, type, name):
      1..19      +  promoter       T7 promoter: promoter for bacteriophage T7 RNA polymerase
     20..44      +  protein_bind   lac operator: The lac repressor binds to the lac operator to inhibit transcription in E. coli. This inhibition can be relieved by adding lactose or isopropyl-β-D-thiogalactopyranoside (IPTG). lac repressor encoded by lacI
     59..81      +  RBS            RBS: efficient ribosome binding site from bacteriophage T7 gene 10 (Olins and Rangwala, 1989)
     89..787     +  CDS            mftD (fragment): MFTD_MYCUA - Also known as lldD1 From Mycobacterium ulcerans (strain Agy99).
    875..898     +  CDS            9xHis (fragment): 9xHis affinity tag
    908..957     +  CDS            SET1 (fragment): solubility-enhancement tag derived from T7 phage gene 10B
    965..1012    +  terminator     T7 terminator: transcription terminator for bacteriophage T7 RNA polymerase
   1049..1477    +  rep_origin     f1 ori (sequence partly withheld): f1 bacteriophage origin of replication; arrow indicates direction of (+) strand synthesis
   1530..1634    +  promoter       AmpR promoter: bla
   1635..2495    +  CDS            AmpR: β-lactamase; bla; confers resistance to ampicillin, carbenicillin, and related antibiotics
   2666..3254    +  rep_origin     ori: high-copy-number ColE1/pMB1/pBR322/pUC origin of replication
   3440..3579    -  misc_feature   bom: basis of mobility region from pBR322
   3681..3872    -  CDS            rop: Rop protein, which maintains plasmids at low copy number; rop
   3889..4269    +  CDS            YPB1_ECOLX: Protein predicted: Swiss-Prot protein existence level 4. From Escherichia coli.
   4341..4632    -  CDS            TcR (fragment): tetracycline efflux protein; tet; confers resistance to tetracycline
   4647..4668    -  protein_bind   CAP binding site: CAP binding activates transcription in the presence of cAMP. E. coli catabolite activator protein
   4681..5763    -  CDS            lacI: lac repressor; lacI; The lac repressor binds to the lac operator to inhibit transcription in E. coli. This inhibition can be relieved by adding lactose or isopropyl-β-D-thiogalactopyranoside (IPTG).
   5764..5841    -  promoter       lacI promoter: lacI
   5849..6128    -  CDS            TcR (fragment): tetracycline efflux protein; tet; confers resistance to tetracycline
>Addgene plasmid #163301 | X8B5I2 | addgene full sequence | sequence record 354299 | Addgene NGS Result
TAATACGACTCACTATAGGGGAATTGTGAGCGGATAACAATTCCCCTCTAGAAATAATTTTGTTTAACTT
TAAGAAGGAGATATACATATGGCAGACGAATGGTTTGAAACTGTAGCTATCGCCCAGCAACGTGCCAAGC
GCCGTTTACCAAAGTCTGTGTATGCAGCTCTGATCGCGGCATCTGAGAAAGGTATTACAGTCTCCGACAA
CGTTGAGGCATTTGGTGAACTGGGTTTCGCTCCTCACGTGGTGGGTGCTCCGGCTAAACGTGAGCTTGCG
ACCACGGTTATGGGACAAGAAATTAGCATGCCTGTGCTGATTTCTCCAACAGGTGTTCAAGCGGTAGATC
CCGATGGTGAGGTAGCGGTAGCGCGTGCCGCCGCGGCCCGTGGCACCGCGATGGGTTTATCGAGCTTCGC
AAGTAAACCGATTGAGGAAGTTATTGCTGTTAATCCCAAGGTTTTCTTTCAAGTTTATTGGTTAGGTGGT
CGTGACGCGATTGCGGAACGTGTTGAACGTGCGCGTCAAGCGGGCGCAGTAGGGTTGATCGTTACGACAG
ATTGGTCGTTCTCTCATGGTCGCGATTGGGGATCCCCCAAAATCCCTGAGGAAATGAACCTGCGTACCAT
TTTGCGTTTATCACCTGAAGCGGTATTCAAACCACGTTGGCTTTGGAAATTTGGCAAAACGCTCCGTCCA
CCAGAACTGCGTGTTCCGAATCAAGGACGTCGTGGGGAGCCTGGACCGCCATTCTTCGCAGCCTATGGTG
AATGGATGGGCACACCGCGTCGCCCAGGGCGTACTAGCCCAGGATGTGCGCGTTGCGGAGCTGGCCGTTC
TTGTAGTCGCGCCGCGGCCGCACTCGAGCATCATCACCATCACCACCACCACCACCACTGAGATCCGGCT
GCTAACAAAGCCCGAAAGGAAGCTGAGTTGGCTGCTGCCACCGCTGAGCAATAACTAGCATAACCCCTTG
GGGCCTCTAAACGGGTCTTGAGGGGTTTTTTGCTGAAAGGAGGAACTATATCCGGATTGGCGAATGGG
[124 nt withheld, positions 1049-1172]
C
[91 nt withheld, positions 1174-1264]
A
[49 nt withheld, positions 1266-1314]
CCTTTGACGTTGGAGTCCACGTTCTTT
[37 nt withheld, positions 1342-1378]
ACCCTATCTCGGTCTATTCTTTTGATTTATAAGGGATTTTGCCGATTTCGGCCTATTGGTTAAAAAATGA
GCTGATTTAACAAAAATTTAACGCGAATTTTAACAAAATATTAACGCTTACAATTTAGGTGGCACTTTTC
GGGGAAATGTGCGCGGAACCCCTATTTGTTTATTTTTCTAAATACATTCAAATATGTATCCGCTCATGAG
ACAATAACCCTGATAAATGCTTCAATAATATTGAAAAAGGAAGAGTATGAGTATTCAACATTTCCGTGTC
GCCCTTATTCCCTTTTTTGCGGCATTTTGCCTTCCTGTTTTTGCTCACCCAGAAACGCTGGTGAAAGTAA
AAGATGCTGAAGATCAGTTGGGTGCACGAGTGGGTTACATCGAACTGGATCTCAACAGCGGTAAGATCCT
TGAGAGTTTTCGCCCCGAAGAACGTTTTCCAATGATGAGCACTTTTAAAGTTCTGCTATGTGGCGCGGTA
TTATCCCGTATTGACGCCGGGCAAGAGCAACTCGGTCGCCGCATACACTATTCTCAGAATGACTTGGTTG
AGTACTCACCAGTCACAGAAAAGCATCTTACGGATGGCATGACAGTAAGAGAATTATGCAGTGCTGCCAT
AACCATGAGTGATAACACTGCGGCCAACTTACTTCTGACAACGATCGGAGGACCGAAGGAGCTAACCGCT
TTTTTGCACAACATGGGGGATCATGTAACTCGCCTTGATCGTTGGGAACCGGAGCTGAATGAAGCCATAC
CAAACGACGAGCGTGACACCACGATGCCTGCAGCAATGGCAACAACGTTGCGCAAACTATTAACTGGCGA
ACTACTTACTCTAGCTTCCCGGCAACAATTAATAGACTGGATGGAGGCGGATAAAGTTGCAGGACCACTT
CTGCGCTCGGCCCTTCCGGCTGGCTGGTTTATTGCTGATAAATCTGGAGCCGGTGAGCGTGGGTCTCGCG
GTATCATTGCAGCACTGGGGCCAGATGGTAAGCCCTCCCGTATCGTAGTTATCTACACGACGGGGAGTCA
GGCAACTATGGATGAACGAAATAGACAGATCGCTGAGATAGGTGCCTCACTGATTAAGCATTGGTAACTG
TCAGACCAAGTTTACTCATATATACTTTAGATTGATTTAAAACTTCATTTTTAATTTAAAAGGATCTAGG
TGAAGATCCTTTTTGATAATCTCATGACCAAAATCCCTTAACGTGAGTTTTCGTTCCACTGAGCGTCAGA
CCCCGTAGAAAAGATCAAAGGATCTTCTTGAGATCCTTTTTTTCTGCGCGTAATCTGCTGCTTGCAAACA
AAAAAACCACCGCTACCAGCGGTGGTTTGTTTGCCGGATCAAGAGCTACCAACTCTTTTTCCGAAGGTAA
CTGGCTTCAGCAGAGCGCAGATACCAAATACTGTCCTTCTAGTGTAGCCGTAGTTAGGCCACCACTTCAA
GAACTCTGTAGCACCGCCTACATACCTCGCTCTGCTAATCCTGTTACCAGTGGCTGCTGCCAGTGGCGAT
AAGTCGTGTCTTACCGGGTTGGACTCAAGACGATAGTTACCGGATAAGGCGCAGCGGTCGGGCTGAACGG
GGGGTTCGTGCACACAGCCCAGCTTGGAGCGAACGACCTACACCGAACTGAGATACCTACAGCGTGAGCT
ATGAGAAAGCGCCACGCTTCCCGAAGGGAGAAAGGCGGACAGGTATCCGGTAAGCGGCAGGGTCGGAACA
GGAGAGCGCACGAGGGAGCTTCCAGGGGGAAACGCCTGGTATCTTTATAGTCCTGTCGGGTTTCGCCACC
TCTGACTTGAGCGTCGATTTTTGTGATGCTCGTCAGGGGGGCGGAGCCTATGGAAAAACGCCAGCAACGC
GGCCTTTTTACGGTTCCTGGCCTTTTGCTGGCCTTTTGCTCACATGTTCTTTCCTGCGTTATCCCCTGAT
TCTGTGGATAACCGTATTACCGCCTTTGAGTGAGCTGATACCGCTCGCCGCAGCCGAACGACCGAGCGCA
GCGAGTCAGTGAGCGAGGAAGCGGAAGAGCGCCTGATGCGGTATTTTCTCCTTACGCATCTGTGCGGTAT
TTCACACCGCAATGGTGCACTCTCAGTACAATCTGCTCTGATGCCGCATAGTTAAGCCAGTATACACTCC
GCTATCGCTACGTGACTGGGTCATGGCTGCGCCCCGACACCCGCCAACACCCGCTGACGCGCCCTGACGG
GCTTGTCTGCTCCCGGCATCCGCTTACAGACAAGCTGTGACCGTCTCCGGGAGCTGCATGTGTCAGAGGT
TTTCACCGTCATCACCGAAACGCGCGAGGCAGCTGCGGTAAAGCTCATCAGCGTGGTCGTGAAGCGATTC
ACAGATGTCTGCCTGTTCATCCGCGTCCAGCTCGTTGAGTTTCTCCAGAAGCGTTAATGTCTGGCTTCTG
ATAAAGCGGGCCATGTTAAGGGCGGTTTTTTCCTGTTTGGTCACTGATGCCTCCGTGTAAGGGGGATTTC
TGTTCATGGGGGTAATGATACCGATGAAACGAGAGAGGATGCTCACGATACGGGTTACTGATGATGAACA
TGCCCGGTTACTGGAACGTTGTGAGGGTAAACAACTGGCGGTATGGATGCGGCGGGACCAGAGAAAAATC
ACTCAGGGTCAATGCCAGCGCTTCGTTAATACAGATGTAGGTGTTCCACAGGGTAGCCAGCAGCATCCTG
CGATGCAGATCCGGAACATAATGGTGCAGGGCGCTGACTTCCGCGTTTCCAGACTTTACGAAACACGGAA
ACCGAAGACCATTCATGTTGTTGCTCAGGTCGCAGACGTTTTGCAGCAGCAGTCGCTTCACGTTCGCTCG
CGTATCGGTGATTCATTCTGCTAACCAGTAAGGCAACCCCGCCAGCCTAGCCGGGTCCTCAACGACAGGA
GCACGATCATGCGCACCCGTGGGGCCGCCATGCCGGCGATAATGGCCTGCTTCTCGCCGAAACGTTTGGT
GGCGGGACCAGTGACGAAGGCTTGAGCGAGGGCGTGCAAGATTCCGAATACCGCAAGCGACAGGCCGATC
ATCGTCGCGCTCCAGCGAAAGCGGTCCTCGCCGAAAATGACCCAGAGCGCTGCCGGCACCTGTCCTACGA
GTTGCATGATAAAGAAGACAGTCATAAGTGCGGCGACGATAGTCATGCCCCGCGCCCACCGGAAGGAGCT
GACTGGGTTGAAGGCTCTCAAGGGCATCGGTCGAGATCCCGGTGCCTAATGAGTGAGCTAACTTACATTA
ATTGCGTTGCGCTCACTGCCCGCTTTCCAGTCGGGAAACCTGTCGTGCCAGCTGCATTAATGAATCGGCC
AACGCGCGGGGAGAGGCGGTTTGCGTATTGGGCGCCAGGGTGGTTTTTCTTTTCACCAGTGAGACGGGCA
ACAGCTGATTGCCCTTCACCGCCTGGCCCTGAGAGAGTTGCAGCAAGCGGTCCACGCTGGTTTGCCCCAG
CAGGCGAAAATCCTGTTTGATGGTGGTTAACGGCGGGATATAACATGAGCTGTCTTCGGTATCGTCGTAT
CCCACTACCGAGATATCCGCACCAACGCGCAGCCCGGACTCGGTAATGGCGCGCATTGCGCCCAGCGCCA
TCTGATCGTTGGCAACCAGCATCGCAGTGGGAACGATGCCCTCATTCAGCATTTGCATGGTTTGTTGAAA
ACCGGACATGGCACTCCAGTCGCCTTCCCGTTCCGCTATCGGCTGAATTTGATTGCGAGTGAGATATTTA
TGCCAGCCAGCCAGACGCAGACGCGCCGAGACAGAACTTAATGGGCCCGCTAACAGCGCGATTTGCTGGT
GACCCAATGCGACCAGATGCTCCACGCCCAGTCGCGTACCGTCTTCATGGGAGAAAATAATACTGTTGAT
GGGTGTCTGGTCAGAGACATCAAGAAATAACGCCGGAACATTAGTGCAGGCAGCTTCCACAGCAATGGCA
TCCTGGTCATCCAGCGGATAGTTAATGATCAGCCCACTGACGCGTTGCGCGAGAAGATTGTGCACCGCCG
CTTTACAGGCTTCGACGCCGCTTCGTTCTACCATCGACACCACCACGCTGGCACCCAGTTGATCGGCGCG
AGATTTAATCGCCGCGACAATTTGCGACGGCGCGTGCAGGGCCAGACTGGAGGTGGCAACGCCAATCAGC
AACGACTGTTTGCCCGCCAGTTGTTGTGCCACGCGGTTGGGAATGTAATTCAGCTCCGCCATCGCCGCTT
CCACTTTTTCCCGCGTTTTCGCAGAAACGTGGCTGGCCTGGTTCACCACGCGGGAAACGGTCTGATAAGA
GACACCGGCATACTCTGCGACATCGTATAACGTTACTGGTTTCACATTCACCACCCTGAATTGACTCTCT
TCCGGGCGCTATCATGCCATACCGCGAAAGGTTTTGCGCCATTCGATGGTGTCCGGGATCTCGACGCTCT
CCCTTATGCGACTCCTGCATTAGGAAGCAGCCCAGTAGTAGGTTGAGGCCGTTGAGCACCGCCGCCGCAA
GGAATGGTGCATGCAAGGAGATGGCGCCCAACAGTCCCCCGGCCACGGGGCCTGCCACCATACCCACGCC
GAAACAAGCGCTCATGAGCCCGAAGTGGCGAGCCCGATCTTCCCCATCGGTGATGTCGGCGATATAGGCG
CCAGCAACCGCACCTGTGGCGCCGGTGATGCCGGCCACGATGCGTCCGGCGTAGAGGATCGAGATCTCGA
TCCCGCGAAAT
