>Addgene plasmid #163301 | X8B5I2 | depositor partial sequence | sequence record 316476 | insert gene sequence
ATGGCAGACGAATGGTTTGAAACTGTAGCTATCGCCCAGCAACGTGCCAAGCGCCGTTTACCAAAGTCTG
TGTATGCAGCTCTGATCGCGGCATCTGAGAAAGGTATTACAGTCTCCGACAACGTTGAGGCATTTGGTGA
ACTGGGTTTCGCTCCTCACGTGGTGGGTGCTCCGGCTAAACGTGAGCTTGCGACCACGGTTATGGGACAA
GAAATTAGCATGCCTGTGCTGATTTCTCCAACAGGTGTTCAAGCGGTAGATCCCGATGGTGAGGTAGCGG
TAGCGCGTGCCGCCGCGGCCCGTGGCACCGCGATGGGTTTATCGAGCTTCGCAAGTAAACCGATTGAGGA
AGTTATTGCTGTTAATCCCAAGGTTTTCTTTCAAGTTTATTGGTTAGGTGGTCGTGACGCGATTGCGGAA
CGTGTTGAACGTGCGCGTCAAGCGGGCGCAGTAGGGTTGATCGTTACGACAGATTGGTCGTTCTCTCATG
GTCGCGATTGGGGATCCCCCAAAATCCCTGAGGAAATGAACCTGCGTACCATTTTGCGTTTATCACCTGA
AGCGGTATTCAAACCACGTTGGCTTTGGAAATTTGGCAAAACGCTCCGTCCACCAGAACTGCGTGTTCCG
AATCAAGGACGTCGTGGGGAGCCTGGACCGCCATTCTTCGCAGCCTATGGTGAATGGATGGGCACACCGC
GTCGCCCAGGGCGTACTAGCCCAGGATGTGCGCGTTGCGGAGCTGGCCGTTCTTGTAGTCGCGCCGCGGC
CGCACTCGAGCATCATCACCAT
